Addgene plasmid #228307: pMT1345
Purpose: 2,4-Diacetylphloroglucinol (DAPG)-regulatable EGFP expression
Depositing lab: Jun Ishii. Depositing organization: Kobe University. Publication: Designing strong inducible synthetic promoters in yeasts. Tominaga M, Shima Y, Nozaki K, Ito Y, Someda M, Shoya Y, Hashii N, Obata C, Matsumoto-Kitano M, Suematsu K, Matsukawa T, Hosoya K, Hashiba N, Kondo A, Ishii J. Nat Commun. 2024 Dec 19;15(1):10653. doi: 10.1038/s41467-024-54865-z. PubMed 39702268.
Backbone
  Vector backbone: pUC19
  Vector type: Yeast Expression, Synthetic Biology
  Selectable markers: Hygromycin
Growth in bacteria
  Bacterial resistance: Ampicillin, 100 μg/mL
  Growth temperature: 37°C
  Growth strain: DH5alpha
  Copy number: High Copy
Gene/Insert
  Gene/Insert name: EGFP
  Species: Synthetic; Aequorea victoria
  Promoter: 2,4-Diacetylphloroglucinol-regulatable synthetic promoter (KpPhl1.11)
  Cloning method: Ligation Independent Cloning
Terms and licenses: Academic/Nonprofit Terms; Industry Terms: Not Available to Industry
How to cite: pMT1345 was a gift from Jun Ishii (Addgene plasmid # 228307 ; http://n2t.net/addgene:228307 ; RRID:Addgene_228307)
