[The description below was written by a language model from this plasmid's Addgene catalogue record and pLannotate feature annotations shown in this document.]
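Description:
pMT1345 is a 7.1 kb yeast expression and synthetic-biology plasmid built on a pUC19 backbone, designed to place EGFP under control of a promoter regulated by 2,4-diacetylphloroglucinol (DAPG). In E. coli it is maintained at high copy by the ColE1/pUC origin and selected with ampicillin through the bla gene and its native promoter. Remnants of the pUC19 lac region (CAP site, lac promoter and operator, lacZα and multiple cloning site fragments) flank the inserted cassettes. No yeast replication origin or centromere is annotated, which suggests the plasmid is meant for chromosomal integration rather than episomal maintenance, although the record does not say so.

The reporter unit consists of the synthetic DAPG-regulatable promoter KpPhl1.11, which is named in the catalogue entry but not detected as a feature and presumably lies in the unannotated stretch just upstream of the reporter. It is followed by the EGFP coding sequence and the AOX1 transcription terminator from Komagataella phaffii (Pichia pastoris). The "Kp" prefix and the AOX1 terminator point to K. phaffii as the likely host, but the record gives only "yeast". The DAPG-responsive regulator that would act on this promoter is not annotated here and is presumably supplied separately. Downstream, a hygromycin phosphotransferase gene (hph) driven by a TEF1 promoter fragment and ended by a CYC1 terminator fragment provides hygromycin selection in yeast. A full-length ARG4 (argininosuccinate lyase) sequence matching S. cerevisiae is also present. It could serve as an auxotrophic marker or as homology for targeting, but its role is not stated. The plasmid is used to measure the strength and inducibility of the synthetic promoter by fluorescence.
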