Features (pLannotate 1.2.2; 21 found; start..end, strand, type, name):
     96..200     +  promoter       AmpR promoter: bla
    201..1061    +  CDS            AmpR: β-lactamase; bla; confers resistance to ampicillin, carbenicillin, and related antibiotics
   1232..1820    +  rep_origin     ori: high-copy-number ColE1/pMB1/pBR322/pUC origin of replication
   2003..2095    +  CDS            lacI (fragment): lac repressor; lacI; The lac repressor binds to the lac operator to inhibit transcription in E. coli. This inhibition can be relieved by adding lactose or isopropyl-β-D-thiogalactopyranoside (IPTG).
   2108..2129    +  protein_bind   CAP binding site: CAP binding activates transcription in the presence of cAMP. E. coli catabolite activator protein
   2144..2174    +  promoter       lac promoter: promoter for the E. coli lac operon
   2182..2198    +  protein_bind   lac operator: The lac repressor binds to the lac operator to inhibit transcription in E. coli. This inhibition can be relieved by adding lactose or isopropyl-β-D-thiogalactopyranoside (IPTG). lac repressor encoded by lacI
   2243..2311    +  CDS            DED81 (fragment): SYNC_SACPA - Protein inferred from homology: Swiss-Prot protein existence level 3. From Saccharomyces paradoxus (Yeast) (Saccharomyces douglasii).
   2503..3867    +  CDS            ARG4: ARLY_YEAST - Experimental evidence at protein level: Swiss-Prot protein existence level 1. From Saccharomyces cerevisiae (strain ATCC 204508 / S288c) (Baker's yeast).
   3877..3900    -  misc_feature   MCS (fragment): pUC18/19 multiple cloning site
   4079..4795    +  CDS            EGFP: EGFP is a basic (constitutively fluorescent) green fluorescent protein published in 1996, derived from Aequorea victoria. It is reported to be a rapidly-maturing weak dimer with moderate acid sensitivity.
   4804..4869    +  CDS            AOX1 (fragment): ALOX1_KOMPC - Experimental evidence at protein level: Swiss-Prot protein existence level 1. Major isoform of alcohol oxidase, which catalyzes the oxidation of methanol to formaldehyde and hydrogen peroxide, the first step in the methanol utilization pathway of methylotrophic yeasts. From Komagataella phaffii (strain ATCC 76273 / CBS 7435 / CECT 11047 / NRRL Y-11430 / Wegner 21-1) (Yeast) (Pichia pastoris).
   4873..5119    +  terminator     AOX1 terminator: Pichia pastoris AOX1; transcription terminator for AOX1
   5140..5165    -  misc_feature   MCS (fragment): pUC18/19 multiple cloning site
   5164..5502    +  promoter       TEF1 promoter (fragment): S. cerevisiae TEF1; promoter for EF-1α
   5516..6538    +  CDS            hph: KHYB_ECOLX - Experimental evidence at protein level: Swiss-Prot protein existence level 1. The aminoglycoside phosphotransferases achieve inactivation of their antibiotic substrates by phosphorylation. Only phosphorylates hygromycin and closely related compounds such as demethyl analogs and destomycin. From Escherichia coli.
   6553..6666    +  terminator     CYC1 terminator (fragment): S. cerevisiae CYC1; transcription terminator for CYC1
   6669..6726    -  CDS            lacI (fragment): lac repressor; lacI; The lac repressor binds to the lac operator to inhibit transcription in E. coli. This inhibition can be relieved by adding lactose or isopropyl-β-D-thiogalactopyranoside (IPTG).
   6744..6901    +  CDS            lacZα (fragment): LacZα fragment of β-galactosidase; lacZ fragment
   6907..7006    -  misc_feature   bom (fragment): basis of mobility region from pBR322
   7108..1       -  CDS            rop (fragment) (across the origin): Rop protein, which maintains plasmids at low copy number; rop
>Addgene plasmid #228307 | pMT1345 | addgene full sequence | sequence record 457082 | Addgene NGS Result
GACGAAAGGGCCTCGTGATACGCCTATTTTTATAGGTTAATGTCATGATAATAATGGTTTCTTAGACGTC
AGGTGGCACTTTTCGGGGAAATGTGCGCGGAACCCCTATTTGTTTATTTTTCTAAATACATTCAAATATG
TATCCGCTCATGAGACAATAACCCTGATAAATGCTTCAATAATATTGAAAAAGGAAGAGTATGAGTATTC
AACATTTCCGTGTCGCCCTTATTCCCTTTTTTGCGGCATTTTGCCTTCCTGTTTTTGCTCACCCAGAAAC
GCTGGTGAAAGTAAAAGATGCTGAAGATCAGTTGGGTGCACGAGTGGGTTACATCGAACTGGATCTCAAC
AGCGGTAAGATCCTTGAGAGTTTTCGCCCCGAAGAACGTTTTCCAATGATGAGCACTTTTAAAGTTCTGC
TATGTGGCGCGGTATTATCCCGTATTGACGCCGGGCAAGAGCAACTCGGTCGCCGCATACACTATTCTCA
GAATGACTTGGTTGAGTACTCACCAGTCACAGAAAAGCATCTTACGGATGGCATGACAGTAAGAGAATTA
TGCAGTGCTGCCATAACCATGAGTGATAACACTGCGGCCAACTTACTTCTGACAACGATCGGAGGACCGA
AGGAGCTAACCGCTTTTTTGCACAACATGGGGGATCATGTAACTCGCCTTGATCGTTGGGAACCGGAGCT
GAATGAAGCCATACCAAACGACGAGCGTGACACCACGATGCCTGTAGCAATGGCAACAACGTTGCGCAAA
CTATTAACTGGCGAACTACTTACTCTAGCTTCCCGGCAACAATTAATAGACTGGATGGAGGCGGATAAAG
TTGCAGGACCACTTCTGCGCTCGGCCCTTCCGGCTGGCTGGTTTATTGCTGATAAATCTGGAGCCGGTGA
GCGTGGGTCTCGCGGTATCATTGCAGCACTGGGGCCAGATGGTAAGCCCTCCCGTATCGTAGTTATCTAC
ACGACGGGGAGTCAGGCAACTATGGATGAACGAAATAGACAGATCGCTGAGATAGGTGCCTCACTGATTA
AGCATTGGTAACTGTCAGACCAAGTTTACTCATATATACTTTAGATTGATTTAAAACTTCATTTTTAATT
TAAAAGGATCTAGGTGAAGATCCTTTTTGATAATCTCATGACCAAAATCCCTTAACGTGAGTTTTCGTTC
CACTGAGCGTCAGACCCCGTAGAAAAGATCAAAGGATCTTCTTGAGATCCTTTTTTTCTGCGCGTAATCT
GCTGCTTGCAAACAAAAAAACCACCGCTACCAGCGGTGGTTTGTTTGCCGGATCAAGAGCTACCAACTCT
TTTTCCGAAGGTAACTGGCTTCAGCAGAGCGCAGATACCAAATACTGTTCTTCTAGTGTAGCCGTAGTTA
GGCCACCACTTCAAGAACTCTGTAGCACCGCCTACATACCTCGCTCTGCTAATCCTGTTACCAGTGGCTG
CTGCCAGTGGCGATAAGTCGTGTCTTACCGGGTTGGACTCAAGACGATAGTTACCGGATAAGGCGCAGCG
GTCGGGCTGAACGGGGGGTTCGTGCACACAGCCCAGCTTGGAGCGAACGACCTACACCGAACTGAGATAC
CTACAGCGTGAGCTATGAGAAAGCGCCACGCTTCCCGAAGGGAGAAAGGCGGACAGGTATCCGGTAAGCG
GCAGGGTCGGAACAGGAGAGCGCACGAGGGAGCTTCCAGGGGGAAACGCCTGGTATCTTTATAGTCCTGT
CGGGTTTCGCCACCTCTGACTTGAGCGTCGATTTTTGTGATGCTCGTCAGGGGGGCGGAGCCTATGGAAA
AACGCCAGCAACGCGGCCTTTTTACGGTTCCTGGCCTTTTGCTGGCCTTTTGCTCACATGTTCTTTCCTG
CGTTATCCCCTGATTCTGTGGATAACCGTATTACCGCCTTTGAGTGAGCTGATACCGCTCGCCGCAGCCG
AACGACCGAGCGCAGCGAGTCAGTGAGCGAGGAAGCGGAAGAGCGCCCAATACGCAAACCGCCTCTCCCC
GCGCGTTGGCCGATTCATTAATGCAGCTGGCACGACAGGTTTCCCGACTGGAAAGCGGGCAGTGAGCGCA
ACGCAATTAATGTGAGTTAGCTCACTCATTAGGCACCCCAGGCTTTACACTTTATGCTTCCGGCTCGTAT
GTTGTGTGGAATTGTGAGCGGATAACAATTTCACACAGGAAACAGCTATGACCATGATTACGCCGCTAGC
CATGGTTGTGCGACAGATTCACTGTGAAAGACTGTTCATTATACCCACGTTTCACTGGGAGATGTAAGCC
TTAGGTGTTTTACCCTGATTAGATAATACAATAACCAACAGAAATACGAGAATCTAAACTAATTTCGATG
ATTCATTTTTCTTTTTACCGCGCTGCCTCTTTTGGCAATTCTTTCACCTATATTCTACCTTCTCTTTCCT
TTTGTTCTAAACTTATTACCAGCTATCTATGTCGAATCAAGAAGAAGGACTTAAACTGTGGGGTGGCAGG
TTTACTGGGGCTACTGACCCCTTGATGGATTTGTATAACGCTTCCTTACCTTACGACAAGAAAATGTACA
AGGTGGATTTAGAAGGAACAAAAGTTTACACTGAGGGCCTGGAGAAAATTAATTTGCTAACTAAAGACGA
ACTAAGTGAGATTCATCGTGGTCTCAAATTGATTGAAGCAGAGTGGGCAGAAGGGAAGTTTGTTGAGAAG
CCAGGGGATGAGGATATTCACACTGCTAATGAACGTCGCTTGGGTGAGTTGATTGGTCGTGGAATCTCTG
GTAAGGTTCATACCGGAAGGTCTAGAAATGATCAAGTTGCCACTGATATGCGGTTGTATGTCAGAGACAA
TCTAACTCAGTTGGCTGACTATCTGAAGCAGTTCATTCAAGTAATCATCAAGAGAGCTGAACAGGAAATA
GACGTCTTGATGCCCGGTTATACTCACTTGCAAAGAGCTCAACCAATCAGATGGTCTCACTGGTTGAGCA
TGTATGCTACCTATTTCACTGAAGATTATGAGAGACTGAATCAAATCGTTAAAAGGTTGAACAAATCCCC
ATTGGGAGCTGGAGCTTTGGCTGGTCATCCTTATGGAATTGATCGTGAATACATTGCTGAGAGATTAGGG
TTTGATTCTGTTATTGGTAATTCTTTGGCCGCTGTTTCAGACAGAGATTTTGTAGTCGAAACCATGTTCT
GGTCTTCGTTGTTTATGAATCATATTTCTCGATTCTCAGAAGATTTGATCATTTACTCCACTGGAGAGTT
TGGATTTATCAAGTTGGCAGATGCTTATTCTACTGGATCTTCTCTGATGCCTCAAAAAAAAAACCCAGAC
TCTTTGGAGTTATTGAGGGGTAAATCTGGTAGATGTTTTGGGGCCTTGGCTGGTTTCCTCATGTCTATTA
AGTCCATTCCGTCAACCTATAACAAAGATATGCAAGAGGATAAGGAGCCTTTATTTGATACTCTAATCAC
TGTAGAGCACTCGATTTTGATAGCATCCGGTGTAGTTTCTACCTTGAACATTGATGCCGAACGAATGAAG
AATGCTCTAACTATGGATATGCTGGCTACAGATCTTGCCGACTATTTAGTTAGAAGGGGAGTTCCATTCA
GAGAAACTCACCACATTTCTGGTGAATGTGTCAGACAAGCCGAGGAGTTGAACCTTTCTGGTATTGATCA
GTTGTCCCTCGAACAATTGAAATCCATTGACTCCCGTTTTGAGGCTGATGTGGCTTCAACGTTTGACTTT
GAAGCCAGTGTTGAAAAAAGAACTGCCACCGGAGGAACTTCTAAGACTGCTGTTTTAAAGCAATTGGATG
CACTGAATGAAAAGCTAGAGTCTTGACTGCAGGTCGACTCTAGAGGATCCATGATACGAAACGTACCGTA
TCGTTAAGGTCCTTTGGGTTCAAAAAAGAACTAAAGCAGGATGCCTGATATATAAATCCCAGATGATCTG
CTTTTGAAACTATTTTCAGTATCTTGATTCGTTTACTTACAAACAACTATTGTTGATTTTATCTGGAGAA
TAATCGAACAAAACTAGTATGGTTTCTAAGGGTGAAGAGTTGTTCACTGGTGTTGTTCCAATCTTGGTTG
AGTTGGACGGTGACGTTAACGGACACAAGTTCTCTGTTTCTGGTGAAGGTGAGGGTGACGCTACTTACGG
AAAGTTGACTTTGAAGTTCATCTGTACTACTGGTAAGTTGCCAGTTCCATGGCCAACTTTGGTTACTACT
TTGACTTACGGTGTTCAGTGTTTCTCCAGATACCCAGACCACATGAAGCAGCACGATTTCTTCAAGTCTG
CTATGCCAGAGGGTTACGTTCAAGAGAGAACTATCTTCTTCAAGGACGACGGTAACTACAAGACTAGAGC
TGAGGTTAAGTTCGAGGGTGACACATTGGTTAACAGAATCGAGTTGAAGGGTATCGACTTCAAAGAGGAC
GGAAACATCTTGGGTCACAAGTTGGAGTACAACTACAACTCCCACAACGTTTACATCATGGCTGACAAGC
AGAAGAACGGTATCAAGGTTAACTTCAAGATCAGACACAACATCGAGGACGGTTCCGTTCAATTGGCTGA
CCACTACCAACAGAACACTCCAATTGGTGACGGTCCAGTTTTGTTGCCAGACAACCACTACTTGTCCACT
CAATCCGCTTTGTCCAAGGACCCAAACGAGAAGAGAGATCACATGGTTTTGTTGGAGTTCGTTACTGCTG
CTGGTATCACTTTGGGTATGGACGAGTTGTACAAGTAACTCGAGCCTTAGACATGACTGTTCCTCAGTTC
AAGTTGGGCACTTACGAGAAGACCGGTCTTGCTAGATTCTAATCAAGAGGATGTCAGAATGCCATTTGCC
TGAGAGATGCAGGCTTCATTTTTGATACTTTTTTATTTGTAACCTATATAGTATAGGATTTTTTTTGTCA
TTTTGTTTCTTCTCGTACGAGCTTGCTCCTGATCAGCCTATCTCGCAGCTGATGAATATCTTGTGGTAGG
GGTTTGGGAAAATCATTCGAGTTTGATGTTTTTCTTGGTATTTCCCACTCCTCTTCAGAGTACAGAAGAT
TAAGTGAGACGTTCGTTTGTGCAAGCTTAGATCCCCGGGTACCGAGCTCGAATTCGCCGTACCACTTCAA
AACACCCAAGCACAGCATACTAAATTTCCCCTCTTTCTTCCTCTAGGGTGTCGTTAATTACCCGTACTAA
AGGTTTGGAAAAGAAAAAAGAGACCGCCTCGTTTCTTTTTCTTCGTCGAAAAAGGCAATAAAAATTTTTA
TCACGTTTCTTTTTCTTGAAAATTTTTTTTTTTGATTTTTTTCTCTTTCGATGACCTCCCATTGATATTT
AAGTTAATAAACGGTCTTCAATTTCTCAAGTTTCAGTTTCATTTTTCTTGTTCTATTACAACTTTTTTTA
CTTCTTGCTCATTAGAAAGAAAGCATAGCAATCTAATCTAAGTTTTAATTACAAAATGAAGAAGCCAGAG
TTGACTGCTACTTCCGTTGAGAAGTTCTTGATCGAGAAGTTCGACTCCGTTTCCGACTTGATGCAATTGT
CTGAAGGTGAAGAGTCCAGAGCTTTCTCCTTTGACGTTGGTGGTAGAGGTTACGTTTTGAGAGTTAATTC
CTGTGCTGACGGTTTCTACAAGGACAGATACGTTTACAGACACTTCGCTTCCGCTGCTTTGCCAATTCCA
GAGGTTTTGGACATTGGTGAGTTCTCCGAGTCCTTGACTTACTGTATCTCCAGAAGAGCTCAGGGAGTTA
CATTGCAAGACTTGCCAGAAACTGAGTTGCCAGCTGTTTTGCAACCAGTTGCTGAAGCTATGGACGCTAT
TGCTGCTGCTGACTTGTCTCAAACTTCTGGTTTTGGTCCATTCGGTCCACAGGGTATTGGTCAGTACACT
ACTTGGAGAGACTTCATCTGTGCTATCGCTGACCCACATGTTTACCACTGGCAAACTGTTATGGACGATA
CTGTTTCCGCTTCCGTTGCTCAGGCTTTGGACGAATTGATGTTGTGGGCTGAAGATTGTCCTGAGGTTAG
ACATTTGGTTCACGCTGACTTCGGTTCCAACAACGTTTTGACTGACAACGGTAGAATCACTGCTGTTATC
GACTGGTCCGAAGCTATGTTCGGTGACTCTCAATACGAGGTTGCTAACATCTTCTTTTGGAGACCATGGT
TGGCTTGTATGGAACAGCAGACTAGATACTTCGAGAGAAGACACCCAGAATTGGCTGGTTCCCCAAGATT
GAGAGCTTACATGTTGAGAATCGGTTTGGACCAGTTGTACCAGTCCTTGGTTGATGGTAACTTCGATGAT
GCTGCTTGGGCTCAAGGTAGATGTGACGCTATCGTTAGATCCGGTGCTGGTACTGTTGGTAGAACTCAGA
TTGCTAGAAGATCCGCTGCTGTTTGGACTGACGGTTGTGTTGAAGTTTTGGCTGACTCCGGTAACAGAAG
ACCATCCACTAGACCAAGAGCTAAAGAGGTTGGTAGAGTTTAAGTATTAAGAACGTTATTTATATTTCAA
ATTTTTCTTTTTTTTCTCTACAGACGCTGTACGCATGTAACATTATACTGAAAACCTTGCTTGAGAAGGT
TTTGGGACGCTCGAAGATCCAGCTGCATTAATGAATCGGCCAACGCGCGGGGAGAGGCGGTTTGCGTATT
GGGCGCTCTTCCGCTTCCTCGGAATTCACTGGCCGTCGTTTTACAACGTCGTGACTGGGAAAACCCTGGC
GTTACCCAACTTAATCGCCTTGCAGCACATCCCCCTTTCGCCAGCTGGCGTAATAGCGAAGAGGCCCGCA
CCGATCGCCCTTCCCAACAGTTGCGCAGCCTGAATGGCGAATGGCGCCTGATGCGGTATTTTCTCCTTAC
GCATCTGTGCGGTATTTCACACCGCATATGGTGCACTCTCAGTACAATCTGCTCTGATGCCGCATAGTTA
AGCCAGCCCCGACACCCGCCAACACCCGCTGACGCGCCCTGACGGGCTTGTCTGCTCCCGGCATCCGCTT
ACAGACAAGCTGTGACCGTCTCCGGGAGCTGCATGTGTCAGAGGTTTTCACCGTCATCACCGAAACGCGC
GA
